>Addgene plasmid #138620 | ADH1pro_GCN4_SIR4 | addgene full sequence | sequence record 334951 | Addgene NGS Result
CGGTTCCGGCGCTCTCACCTTTCCTTTTTCTCCCAATTTTTCAGTTGAAAAAGGTATATGCGTCAGGCGA
CCTCTGAAATTAACAAAAAATTTCCAGTCATCGAATTTGATTCTGTGCGATAGCGCCCCTGTGTGTTCTC
GTTATGTTGAGGAAAAAAATAATGGTTGCTAAGAGATTCGAACTCTTGCATCTTACGATACCTGAGTATT
CCCACAGTTAACTGCGGTCAAGATATTTCTTGAATCAGGCGCCTTAGACCGCTCGGCCAAACAACCAATT
ACTTGTTGAGAAATAGAGTATAATTATCCTATAAATATAACGTTTTTGAACACACATGAACAAGGAAGTA
CAGGACAATTGATTTTGAAGAGAATGTGGATTTTGATGTAATTGTTGGGATTCCATTTTTAATAAGGCAA
TAATATTAGGTATGTAGATATACTAGAAGTTCTCCTCGAGGAATTCTTGAAGACGAAAGGGCCTCGTGAT
ACGCCTATTTTTATAGGTTAATGTCATGATAATAATGGTTTCTTAGACGTCAGGTGGCACTTTTCGGGGA
AATGTGCGCGGAACCCCTATTTGTTTATTTTTCTAAATACATTCAAATATGTATCCGCTCATGAGACAAT
AACCCTGATAAATGCTTCAATAATATTGAAAAAGGAAGAGTATGAGTATTCAACATTTCCGTGTCGCCCT
TATTCCCTTTTTTGCGGCATTTTGCCTTCCTGTTTTTGCTCACCCAGAAACGCTGGTGAAAGTAAAAGAT
GCTGAAGATCAGTTGGGTGCACGAGTGGGTTACATCGAACTGGATCTCAACAGCGGTAAGATCCTTGAGA
GTTTTCGCCCCGAAGAACGTTTTCCAATGATGAGCACTTTTAAAGTTCTGCTATGTGGCGCGGTATTATC
CCGTATTGACGCCGGGCAAGAGCAACTCGGTCGCCGCATACACTATTCTCAGAATGACTTGGTTGAGTAC
TCACCAGTCACAGAAAAGCATCTTACGGATGGCATGACAGTAAGAGAATTATGCAGTGCTGCCATAACCA
TGAGTGATAACACTGCGGCCAACTTACTTCTGACAACGATCGGAGGACCGAAGGAGCTAACCGCTTTTTT
GCACAACATGGGGGATCATGTAACTCGCCTTGATCGTTGGGAACCGGAGCTGAATGAAGCCATACCAAAC
GACGAGCGTGACACCACGATGCCTGTAGCAATGGCAACAACGTTGCGCAAACTATTAACTGGCGAACTAC
TTACTCTAGCTTCCCGGCAACAATTAATAGACTGGATGGAGGCGGATAAAGTTGCAGGACCACTTCTGCG
CTCGGCCCTTCCGGCTGGCTGGTTTATTGCTGATAAATCTGGAGCCGGTGAGCGTGGGTCTCGCGGTATC
ATTGCAGCACTGGGGCCAGATGGTAAGCCCTCCCGTATCGTAGTTATCTACACGACGGGGAGTCAGGCAA
CTATGGATGAACGAAATAGACAGATCGCTGAGATAGGTGCCTCACTGATTAAGCATTGGTAACTGTCAGA
CCAAGTTTACTCATATATACTTTAGATTGATTTAAAACTTCATTTTTAATTTAAAAGGATCTAGGTGAAG
ATCCTTTTTGATAATCTCATGACCAAAATCCCTTAACGTGAGTTTTCGTTCCACTGAGCGTCAGACCCCG
TAGAAAAGATCAAAGGATCTTCTTGAGATCCTTTTTTTCTGCGCGTAATCTGCTGCTTGCAAACAAAAAA
ACCACCGCTACCAGCGGTGGTTTGTTTGCCGGATCAAGAGCTACCAACTCTTTTTCCGAAGGTAACTGGC
TTCAGCAGAGCGCAGATACCAAATACTGTTCTTCTAGTGTAGCCGTAGTTAGGCCACCACTTCAAGAACT
CTGTAGCACCGCCTACATACCTCGCTCTGCTAATCCTGTTACCAGTGGCTGCTGCCAGTGGCGATAAGTC
GTGTCTTACCGGGTTGGACTCAAGACGATAGTTACCGGATAAGGCGCAGCGGTCGGGCTGAACGGGGGGT
TCGTGCACACAGCCCAGCTTGGAGCGAACGACCTACACCGAACTGAGATACCTACAGCGTGAGCTATGAG
AAAGCGCCACGCTTCCCGAAGGGAGAAAGGCGGACAGGTATCCGGTAAGCGGCAGGGTCGGAACAGGAGA
GCGCACGAGGGAGCTTCCAGGGGGAAACGCCTGGTATCTTTATAGTCCTGTCGGGTTTCGCCACCTCTGA
CTTGAGCGTCGATTTTTGTGATGCTCGTCAGGGGGGCGGAGCCTATGGAAAAACGCCAGCAACGCGGCCT
TTTTACGGTTCCTGGCCTTTTGCTGGCCTTTTGCTCACATGTTCTTTCCTGCGTTATCCCCTGATTCTGT
GGATAACCGTATTACCGCCTTTGAGTGAGCTGATACCGCTCGCCGCAGCCGAACGACCGAGCGCAGCGAG
TCAGTGAGCGAGGAAGCGGAAGAGCGCCCAATACGCAAACCGCCTCTCCCCGCGCGTTGGCCGATTCATT
AATGCAGGATCCGGGATCGAAGAAATGATGGTAAATGAAATAGGAAATCAAGGAGCATGAAGGCAAAAGA
CAAATATAAGGGTCGAACGAAAAATAAAGTGAAAAGTGTTGATATGATGTATTTGGCTTTGCGGCGCCGA
AAAAACGAGTTTACGCAATTGCACAATCATGCTGACTCTGTGGCGGACCCGCGCTCTTGCCGGCCCGGCG
ATAACGCTGGGCGTGAGGCTGTGCCCGGCGGAGTTTTTTGCGCCTGCATTTTCCAAGGTTTACCCTGCGC
TAAGGGGCGAGATTGGAGAAGCAATAAGAATGCCGGTTGGGGTTGCGATGATGACGACCACGACAACTGG
TGTCATTATTTAAGTTGCCGAAAGAACCTGAGTGCATTTGCAACATGAGTATACTAGAAGAATGAGCCAA
GACTTGCGAGACGCGAGTTTGCCGGTGGTGCGAACAATAGAGCGACCATGACCTTGAAGGTGAGACGCGC
ATAACCGCTAGAGTACTTTGAAGAGGAAACAGCAATAGGGTTGCTACCAGTATAAATAGACAGGTACATA
CAACACTGGAAATGGTTGTCTGTTTGAGTACGCTTTCAATTCATTTGGGTGTGCACTTTATTATGTTACA
ATATGGAAGGGAACTTTACACTTCTCCTATGCACATATATTAATTAAAGTCCAATGCTAGTAGAGAAGGG
GGGTAACACCCCTCCGCGCTCTTTTCCGATTTTTTTCTAAACCGTGGAATATTTCGGATATCCTTTTGTT
GTTTCCGGGTGTACAATATGGACTTCCTCTTTTCTGGCAACCAAACCCATACATCGGGATTCCTATAATA
CCTTCGTTGGTCTCCCTAACATGTAGGTGGCGGAGGGGAGATATACAATAGAACAGATACCAGACAAGAC
ATAATGGGCTAAACAAGACTACACCAATTACACTGCCTCATTGATGGTGGTACATAACGAACTAATACTG
TAGCCCTAGACTTGATAGCCATCATCATATCGAAGTTTCACTACCCTTTTTCCATTTGCCATCTATTGAA
GTAATAATAGGCGCATGCAACTTCTTTTCTTTTTTTTTCTTTTCTCTCTCCCCCGTTGTTGTCTCACCAT
ATCCGCAATGACAAAAAAATGATGGAAGACACTAAAGGAAAAAATTAACGACAAAGACAGCACCAACAGA
TGTCGTTGTTCCAGAGCTGATGAGGGGTATCTCGAAGCACACGAAACTTTTTCCTTCCTTCATTCACGCA
CACTACTCTCTAATGAGCAACGGTATACGGCCTTCCTTCCAGTTACTTGAATTTGAAATAAAAAAAAGTT
TGCTGTCTTGCTATCAAGTATAAATAGACCTGCAATTATTAATCTTTTGTTTCCTCGTCATTGTTCTCGT
TCCCTTTCTTCCTTGTTTCTTTTTCTGCACAATACTTCAAGCTATACCAAGCATACAATCAACTCCAAGC
TTGAAGCAAGCCTCCTGAAAGATGTCCGAATATCAGCCAAGTTTATTTGCTTTAAATCCAATGGGTTTCT
CACCATTGGATGGTTCTAAATCAACCAACGAAAATGTATCTGCTTCCACTTCTACTGCCAAACCAATGGT
TGGCCAATTGATTTTTGATAAATTCATCAAGACTGAAGAGGATCCAATTATCAAACAGGATACCCCTTCG
AACCTTGATTTTGATTTTGCTCTTCCACAAACGGCAACTGCACCTGATGCCAAGACCGTTTTGCCAATTC
CGGAGCTAGATGACGCTGTAGTGGAATCTTTCTTTTCGTCAAGCACTGATTCAACTCCAATGTTTGAGTA
TGAAAACCTAGAAGACAACTCTAAAGAATGGACATCCTTGTTTGACAATGACATTCCAGTTACCACTGAC
GATGTTTCATTGGCTGATAAGGCAATTGAATCCACTGAAGAAGTTTCTCTGGTACCATCCAATCTGGAAG
TCTCGACAACTTCATTCTTACCCACTCCTGTTCTAGAAGATGCTAAACTGACTCAAACAAGAAAGGTTAA
GAAACCAAATTCAGTCGTTAAGAAGTCACATCATGTTGGAAAGGATGACGAATCGAGACTGGATCATCTA
GGTGTTGTTGCTTACAACCGCAAACAGCGTTCGATTCCACTTTCTCCAATTGTGCCCGAATCCAGTGATC
CTGCTGCTCTAAAACGTGCTAGAAACACTGAAGCCGCCAGGCGTTCTCGTGCGAGAAAGTTGCAAAGAAT
GAAACAACTTGAAGACAAGGTTGAAGAATTGCTTTCGAAAAATTATCACTTGGAAAATGAGGTTGCCAGA
TTAAAGAAATTAGTTGGCGAACGCCGTACGCTGCAGGTCGACGGTGGCGGTTCTGGCGGTGGCGGATCCA
GAGTGTCGCATAGTGATACTAATTCTAGCAAACCCAAAAACACGAAGGAGAACCTTTCAAAAAGCTCTTG
GAGGCAAGAATGGCTTGCAAATTTGAAACTTATTTCCGTTTCGTTGGTTGATGAGTTCCCTTCGGAGCTT
TCCGACAGTGATAGACAAATAATTAACGAAAAAATGCAGTTACTTAAAGATATATTTGCTAACAACCTTA
AATCAGCAATTTCCAATAATTTTAGAGAGAGTGACATCATTATACTGAAAGGTGAAATAGAAGATTACCC
AATGAGTTCTGAAATTAAGATTTACTACAACGAATTACAGAACAAGCCTGATGCAAAAAAAGCCAGATTT
TGGTCATTTATGAAGACTCAGAGATTTGTTTCCAACATGGGATTTGATATTCAGAAGTCCTGTGAACCTG
TTTCTATATCCACGTCGGTCAAACCACATGTGGTCGAGCCCGAGCATATGGCAGATGCCAAAATTATGCC
TAAGGATATACTGCAAATTACAAAAAAACCGTTAATGGTTAAAAATGTGAAGCCTTCTTCTCCGCCAGAT
GTGAAGTCTTTGGTGCAGCTGAGCACAATGGAAACGAAAACCCTACCAGAAAAGAAGCAATTCGACAGTA
TTTTTAATTCTAACAAAGCAAAAATAATCCCTGGAAATGGGAAGCACGCATCAGAAAACATCTCACTCTC
TTTCTCAAGACCTGCGTCCTACGGCTATTTTTCTGTTGGAAAAAGGGTTCGGGGATCCTCTAGAGGTGAA
CAAAAGTTGATTTCTGAAGAAGATTTGAACGGTGAACAAAAGCTAATCTCCGAGGAAGACTTGAACGGTG
AACAAAAATTAATCTCAGAAGAAGACTTGAACGGATCCTCTAGAGTCGACTGAATCGTAGATACTGAAAA
ACCCCGCAAGTTCACTTCAACTGTGCATCGTGCACCATCTCAATTTCTTTCATTTATACATCGTTTTGCC
TTCTTTTATGTAACTATACTCCTCTAAGTTTCAATCTTGGCCATGTAACCTCTGATCTATAGAATTTTTT
AAATGACTAGAATTAATGCCCATCTTTTTTTTGGACCTAAATTCTTCATGAAAATATATTACGAGGGCTT
ATTCAGAAGCTTTGGACTTCTTCGCCAGAGGTTTGGTCAAGTCTCCAATCAAGGTTGTCGGCTTGTCTAC
CTTGCCAGAAATTTACGAAAAGATGGAAAAGGGTCAAATCGTTGGTAGATACGTTGTTGACACTTCTAAA
TAAGCGAATTTCTTATGATTTATGATTTTTATTATTAAATAAGTTATAAAAAAAATAAGTGTATACAAAT
TTTAAAGTGACTCTTAGGTTTTAAAACGAAAATTCTTATTCTTGAGTAACTCTTTCCTGTAGGTCAGGTT
GCTTTCTCAGGTATAGCATGAGGTCGCTCTTATTGACCACACCTCTACCGGCATGCCGAGCAAATGCCTG
CAAATCGCTCCCCATTTCACCCAATTGTAGATATGCTAACTCCAGCAATGAGTTGATGAATCTCGGTGTG
TATTTTATGTCCTCAGAGGACAACACCTGTTGTAATCGTTCTTCCACACGGATCCTGGCGTAATAGCGAA
GAGGCCCGCACCGATCGCCCTTCCCAACAGTTGCGCAGCCTGAATGGCGAATGGCGCCTGATGCGGTATT
TTCTCCTTACGCATCTGTGCGGTATTTCACACCGCATAATCGCTGGGCCATTCTCATGAAGAATATCTTG
AATTTATTGTCATATTACTAGTTGGTGTGGAAGTCCTAATATCGGTGATCAATATAGTGGTTGACATGCT
GGCTAGTCAACATTGAGCCTTTTGATCATGCAAATATATTACGGTATTTTACAATCAAATATCAAACTTA
ACTATTGACTTTATAACTTATTTAGGTGGTAACATTCTTATAAAAAAGAAAAAAATTACTGCAAAACAGT
ACTAGCTTTTAACTTGTATCCTAGGTTATCTATGCTGTCTCACCATAGAGAATATTACCTATTTCAGAAT
GTATGTCCATGATTCGCCGGGTAAATACATATAATACACAAATCTGGCTTAATAAAGTCTATAATATATC
TCATAAAGAAGTGCTAAATTGGCTAGTGCTATATATTTTTAAGAAAATTTCTTTTGACTAAGTCCATATC
GACTTTGTAAAAGTTCACATTAGCATACATATATTACACGAGCCAGAAATAGTAACTTTTGCCTAAATCA
CAAATTGCAAAATTTAATTGCTTGCAAAAGGTCACATGCTTATAATCAACTTTTTTAAAAATTTAAAATA
CTTTTTTATTTTTTATTTTTAAACATAAATGAAATAATTTATTTATTGTTTATGATTACCGAAACATAAA
ACCTGCTCAAGAAAAAGAAACTGTTTTGTCCTTGGAAAAAAAGCACTACCTAGGAGCGGCCAAAATGCCG
AGGCTTTCATAGCTTAAACTCTTTACAGAAAATAGGCATTATAGATCAGTTCGAGTTTTCTTATTCTTCC
TTCCGGTTTTATCGTCACAGTTTTACAGTAAATAAGTATCACCTCTTAGAGTTCGATGATAAGCTGTCAA
ACATGAGAATTAATTCCACATGTTAAAATAGTGAAGGAGCATGTTCGGCACACAGTGGACCGAACGTGGG
GTAAGTGCACTAGGGTCCGGTTAAACGGATCTCGCATTGATGAGGCAACGCTAATTATCAACATATAGAT
TGTTATCTATCTGCATGAACACGAAATCTTTACTTGACGACTTGAGGCTGATGGTGTTTATGCAAAGAAA
CCACTGTGTTTAATATGTGTCACTGTTTGATATTACTGTCAGCGTAGAAGATAATAGTAAAAGCGGTTAA
TAAGTGTATTTGAGATAAGTGTGATAAAGTTTTTACAGCGAAAAGACGATAAATACAAGAAAATGATTAC
GAGGATACGGAGAGAGGTATGTACATGTGTATTTATATACTAAGCTGCCGGCGGTTGTTTGCAAGACCGA
GAAAAGGCTAGCAAGAATCGGGTCATTGTAGCGTATGCGCCTGTGAACATTCTCTTCAACAAGTTTGATT
CCATTGCGGTGAAATGGTAAAAGTCAACCCCCTGCGATGTATATTTTCCTGTACAATCAATCAAAAAGCC
AAATGATTTAGCATTATCTTTACATCTTGTTATTTTACAGATTTTATGTTTAGATCTTTTATGCTTGCTT
TTCAAAAGGCTTGCAAGGCCGTTTCTGACAGAGTAAAATTCTTGAGGGAACTTTCACCATTATGGGAAAT
GGTTCAAGAAGGTATTGACTTAAACTCCATCAAATGGTCAGGTCATTGAGTGTTTTTTATTTGTTGTATT
TTTTTTTTTTTAGAGAAAATCCTCCAATATATAAATTAGGAATCATAGTTTCATGATTTTCTGTTACACC
TAACTTTTTGTGTGGTGCCCTCCTCCTTGTCAATATTAATGTTAAAGTGCAATTCTTTTTCCTTATCACG
TTGAGCCATTAGTATCAATTTGCTTACCTGTATTCCTTTACATCCTCCTTTTTCTCCTTCTTGATAAATG
TATGTAGATTGCGTATATAGTTTCGTCTACCCTATGAACATATTCCATTTTGTAATTTCGTGTCGTTTCT
ATTATGAATTTCATTTATAAAGTTTATGTACAAATATCATAAAAAAAGAGAATCTTTTTAAGCAAGGATT
TTCTTAACTTCTTCGGCGACAGCATCACCGACTTCGGTGGTACTGTTGGAACCACCTAAATCACCAGTTC
TGATACCTGCATCCAAAACCTTTTTAACTGCATCTTCAATGGCCTTACCTTCTTCAGGCAAGTTCAATGA
CAATTTCAACATCATTGCAGCAGACAAGATAGTGGCGATAGGGTTGACCTTATTCTTTGGCAAATCTGGA
GCAGAACCGTGGCATGGTTCGTACAAACCAAATGCGGTGTTCTTGTCTGGCAAAGAGGCCAAGGACGCAG
ATGGCAACAAACCCAAGGAACCTGGGATAACGGAGGCTTCATCGGAGATGATATCACCAAACATGTTGCT
GGTGATTATAATACCATTTAGGTGGGTTGGGTTCTTAACTAGGATCATGGCGGCAGAATCAATCAATTGA
TGTTGAACCTTCAATGTAGGGAATTCGTTCTTGATGGTTTCCTCCACAGTTTTTCTCCATAATCTTGAAG
AGGCCAAAACATTAGCTTTATCCAAGGACCAAATAGGCAATGGTGGCTCATGTTGTAGGGCCATGAAAGC
GGCCATTCTTGTGATTCTTTGCACTTCTGGAACGGTGTATTGTTCACTATCCCAAGCGACACCATCACCA
TCGTCTTCCTTTCTCTTACCAAAGTAAATACCTCCCACTAATTCTCTGACAACAACGAAGTCAGTACCTT
TAGCAAATTGTGGCTTGATTGGAGATAAGTCTAAAAGAGAGTCGGATGCAAAGTTACATGGTCTTAAGTT
GGCGTACAATTGAAGTTCTTTACGGATTTTTAGTAAACCTTGTTCAGGTCTAACACTACCGGTACCCCAT
TTAGGACCACCCACAGCACCTAACAAAACGGCATCAGCCTTCTTGGAGGCTTCCAGCGCCTCATCTGGAA
GTGGAACACCTGTAGCATCGATAGCAGCACCACCAATTAAATGATTTTCGAAATCGAACTTGACATTGGA
ACGAACATCAGAAATAGCTTTAAGAACCTTAATGGCTTCGGCTGTGATTTCTTGACCAACGTGGTCACCT
GGCAAAACGACGATCTTCTTAGGGGCAGACATTAGAATGGTATATCCTTGAAATATATATATATATATTG
CTGAAATGTAAAAGGTAAGAAAAGTTAGAAAGTAAGACGATTGCTAACCACCTATTGGAAAAAACAATAG
GTCCTTAAATAATATTGTCAACTTCAAGTATTGTGATGCAAGCATTTAGTCATGAACGCTTCTCTATTCT
ATATGAAAAGC
Features (pLannotate 1.2.2; 21 found; start..end, strand, type, name):
    359..436     -  CDS            YO192_YEAST (fragment): Experimental evidence at protein level: Swiss-Prot protein existence level 1. From Saccharomyces cerevisiae (strain ATCC 204508 / S288c) (Baker's yeast).
    567..671     +  promoter       AmpR promoter: bla
    672..1532    +  CDS            AmpR: β-lactamase; bla; confers resistance to ampicillin, carbenicillin, and related antibiotics
   1703..2291    +  rep_origin     ori: high-copy-number ColE1/pMB1/pBR322/pUC origin of replication
   2474..2527    +  CDS            lacI (fragment): lac repressor; lacI; The lac repressor binds to the lac operator to inhibit transcription in E. coli. This inhibition can be relieved by adding lactose or isopropyl-β-D-thiogalactopyranoside (IPTG).
   2577..2915    +  CDS            YO085_YEAST: Protein predicted: Swiss-Prot protein existence level 4. From Saccharomyces cerevisiae (strain ATCC 204508 / S288c) (Baker's yeast).
   3280..3984    +  promoter       ADH1 promoter: S. cerevisiae ADH1; promoter for alcohol dehydrogenase 1
   4012..4854    +  CDS            GCN4: GCN4_YEAST - Also known as AAS101 From Saccharomyces cerevisiae (strain ATCC 204508 / S288c) (Baker's yeast).
   4900..5649    +  CDS            SIR4 (fragment): SIR4_YEAST - Also known as ASD1, STE9, UTH2. Experimental evidence at protein level: Swiss-Prot protein existence level 1. The proteins SIR1 through SIR4 are required for transcriptional repression of the silent mating type loci, HML and HMR (PubMed:18039933). The proteins SIR2 through SIR4 repress mulitple loci by modulating chromatin structure (PubMed:18039933). Involves the compaction of chromatin fiber into a more condensed form (PubMed:18039933). From Saccharomyces cerevisiae (strain ATCC 204508 / S288c) (Baker's yeast).
   5665..5775    +  CDS            13xMyc (fragment): 13 tandem Myc epitope tags
   6026..6160    +  CDS            ADH1 (fragment): ADH1_YEAST - Also known as ADC1. Experimental evidence at protein level: Swiss-Prot protein existence level 1. This isozyme preferentially catalyzes the conversion of primary unbranched alcohols to their corresponding aldehydes. Also shows activity toward secondary alcohols. From Saccharomyces cerevisiae (strain ATCC 204508 / S288c) (Baker's yeast).
   6164..6351    +  terminator     ADH1 terminator: S. cerevisiae ADH1; transcription terminator for the S. cerevisiae alcohol dehydrogenase 1 (ADH1) gene
   6495..6561    +  CDS            lacZα (fragment): LacZα fragment of β-galactosidase; lacZ fragment
   6567..6618    -  misc_feature   bom (fragment): basis of mobility region from pBR322
   6623..6733    +  CDS            RMD1 (fragment): RMD1_YEAST - Experimental evidence at protein level: Swiss-Prot protein existence level 1. Required for sporulation where it is believed to have a role in meiotic nuclear division. From Saccharomyces cerevisiae (strain ATCC 204508 / S288c) (Baker's yeast).
   7181..7473    -  misc_feature   CEN4: S. cerevisiae CEN4 centromere
   7473..7490    -  promoter       tet promoter (fragment): E. coli promoter for tetracycline efflux protein gene
   7506..8135    -  rep_origin     ARS1 (fragment): S. cerevisiae autonomously replicating sequence ARS1/ARS416
   8135..8236    +  CDS            NFS1 (fragment): NFS1_YEAST - Also known as SPL1 From Saccharomyces cerevisiae (strain ATCC 204508 / S288c) (Baker's yeast).
   8598..9692    -  CDS            LEU2: 3-isopropylmalate dehydrogenase, required for leucine biosynthesis; S. cerevisiae LEU2; yeast auxotrophic marker
   9693..219     -  promoter       LEU2 promoter (across the origin): S. cerevisiae LEU2
