[The description below was written by a language model from this plasmid's Addgene catalogue record and pLannotate feature annotations shown in this document.]
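Description:
ADH1pro_GCN4_SIR4 is a yeast expression shuttle plasmid of about 9.9 kb whose backbone is not named in the record. The feature annotation nonetheless shows the layout of a centromeric yeast vector. A CEN4 centromere and an ARS1 replication origin provide stable, low-copy maintenance in Saccharomyces cerevisiae, and a LEU2 gene with its own promoter allows selection in leucine auxotrophs. For propagation in E. coli it carries a ColE1/pUC-type origin and a β-lactamase gene conferring ampicillin resistance. The catalogue nevertheless lists the plasmid as low copy. Several short annotated fragments (lacI, lacZα, bom, a tet promoter piece and small pieces of unrelated yeast ORFs) are probably backbone remnants or flanking genomic sequence rather than functional parts.

The payload is a single expression cassette driven by the S. cerevisiae ADH1 promoter. It encodes the full-length GCN4 coding sequence, the budding-yeast transcription factor. This is followed on the same strand by a fragment of SIR4 and then a partial match to a Myc epitope array, which suggests a shorter Myc tag for detection. The unit ends in a stretch of ADH1 3′ sequence and the ADH1 terminator. The annotation does not itself confirm that the reading frame is continuous across these parts, but the arrangement fits the stated design of a Sir4-tagged transcription factor.

The plasmid is intended for Calling Cards experiments that measure transcription factor binding. In this method the Sir4 fragment recruits the Ty5 retrotransposon integrase, so Ty5 insertions accumulate near sites bound by the fused factor. This leaves a permanent genomic record of GCN4 occupancy that can be mapped by sequencing. The transposon donor is not part of this construct.
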