Addgene plasmid #138620: ADH1pro_GCN4_SIR4
Purpose: Transcription factor tagged with Sir4 used for Calling Cards experiments for binding measurement
Depositing lab: Rob Mitra. Depositing organization: Washington University in Saint Louis.
Backbone
  Vector backbone: Unknown
  Vector type: Yeast Expression
Growth in bacteria
  Bacterial resistance: Ampicillin, 100 μg/mL
  Growth temperature: 37°C
  Growth strain: DH5alpha
  Copy number: Low Copy
Gene/Insert
  Gene/Insert name: GCN4
  Species: S. cerevisiae (budding yeast)
  Entrez Gene: GCN4 (a.k.a. YEL009C, AAS101, AAS3, ARG9)
  Promoter: ADH1
  Cloning method: Restriction Enzyme; 5′ cloning site unknown (unknown if destroyed); 3′ cloning site unknown (unknown if destroyed)
  Sequencing primers: 5′ unknown
Terms and licenses: Academic/Nonprofit Terms; Industry Terms: Not Available to Industry
How to cite: ADH1pro_GCN4_SIR4 was a gift from Rob Mitra (Addgene plasmid # 138620 ; http://n2t.net/addgene:138620 ; RRID:Addgene_138620)
